>Addgene plasmid #99118 | pAAV-CAG-tTA | addgene full sequence | sequence record 189657 | Addgene NGS Result
CCTGCAGGCAGCTGCGCGCTCGCTCGCTCACTGAGGCCGCCCGGGCGTCGGGCGACCTTTGGTCGCCCGG
CCTCAGTGAGCGAGCGAGCGCGCAGAGAGGGAGTGGCCAACTCCATCACTAGGGGTTCCTGCGGCCGCAC
GCGTAACACTAGTTATTAATAGTAATCAATTACGGGGTCATTAGTTCATAGCCCATATATGGAGTTCCGC
GTTACATAACTTACGGTAAATGGCCCGCCTGGCTGACCGCCCAACGACCCCCGCCCATTGACGTCAATAA
TGACGTATGTTCCCATAGTAACGCCAATAGGGACTTTCCATTGACGTCAATGGGTGGAGTATTTACGGTA
AACTGCCCACTTGGCAGTACATCAAGTGTATCATATGCCAAGTACGCCCCCTATTGACGTCAATGACGGT
AAATGGCCCGCCTGGCATTATGCCCAGTACATGACCTTATGGGACTTTCCTACTTGGCAGTACATCTACG
TATTAGTCATCGCTATTACCATGGTCGAGGTGAGCCCCACGTTCTGCTTCACTCTCCCCATCTCCCCCCC
CTCCCCACCCCCAATTTTGTATTTATTTATTTTTTAATTATTTTGTGCAGCGATGGGGGCGGGGGGGGGG
GGGGGGCGCGCGCCAGGCGGGGCGGGGCGGGGCGAGGGGCGGGGCGGGGCGAGGCGGAGAGGTGCGGCGG
CAGCCAATCAGAGCGGCGCGCTCCGAAAGTTTCCTTTTATGGCGAGGCGGCGGCGGCGGCGGCCCTATAA
AAAGCGAAGCGCGCGGCGGGCGGGAGTCGCTGCGCGCTGCCTTCGCCCCGTGCCCCGCTCCGCCGCCGCC
TCGCGCCGCCCGCCCCGGCTCTGACTGACCGCGTTACTCCCACAGGTGAGCGGGCGGGACGGCCCTTCTC
CTCCGGGCTGTAATTAGCGCTTGGTTTAATGACGGCTTGTTTCTTTTCTGTGGCTGCGTGAAAGCCTTGA
GGGGCTCCGGGAGCGCCGGCAGGAAGGAAATGGGCGGGGAGGGCCTTCGTGCGTCGCCGCGCCGCCGTCC
CCTTCTCCCTCTCCAGCCTCGGGGCTGTCCGCGGGGGGACGGCTGCCTTCGGGGGGGACGGGGCAGGGCG
GGGTTCGGCTTCTGGCGTGTGACCGGCGGCTCTAGAGCCTCTGCTAACCATGTTCATGCCTTCTTCTTTT
TCCTACAGCTCCTGGGCAACGTGCTGGTTATTGTGCTGTCTCATCATTTTGGCAAAGAATTGCGGCCCAA
CGGTACCGCCACCATGAGTCGGCTGGATAAATCTAAAGTCATAAACGGCGCTCTGGAATTACTCAATGAA
GTCGGTATCGAAGGCCTGACGACAAGGAAACTCGCTCAAAAGCTGGGAGTTGAGCAGCCTACCCTGTACT
GGCACGTGAAGAACAAGCGGGCCCTGCTCGATGCCCTGGCCATCGAGATGCTGGACAGGCATCATACCCA
CTTCTGCCCCCTGGAAGGCGAGTCATGGCAAGACTTTCTGCGGAACAACGCCAAGTCATTCCGCTGTGCT
CTCCTCTCACATCGCGACGGGGCTAAAGTGCATCTCGGCACCCGCCCAACAGAGAAACAGTACGAAACCC
TGGAAAATCAGCTCGCGTTCCTGTGTCAGCAAGGCTTCTCCCTGGAGAACGCACTGTACGCTCTGTCCGC
CGTGGGCCACTTTACACTGGGCTGCGTATTGGAGGAACAGGAGCATCAAGTAGCAAAAGAGGAAAGAGAG
ACACCTACCACCGATTCTATGCCCCCACTTCTGAGACAAGCAATTGAGCTGTTCGACCGGCAGGGAGCCG
AACCTGCCTTCCTTTTCGGCCTGGAACTAATCATATGTGGCCTGGAGAAACAGCTAAAGTGCGAAAGCGG
CGGGCCGGCCGACGCCCTTGACGATTTTGACTTAGACATGCTCCCAGCCGATGCCCTTGACGACTTTGAC
CTTGATATGCTGCCTGCTGACGCTCTTGACGATTTTGACCTTGACATGCTCCCCGGGTAAGAATTCGATA
TCAAGCTTATCGATAATCAACCTCTGGATTACAAAATTTGTGAAAGATTGACTGGTATTCTTAACTATGT
TGCTCCTTTTACGCTATGTGGATACGCTGCTTTAATGCCTTTGTATCATGCTATTGCTTCCCGTATGGCT
TTCATTTTCTCCTCCTTGTATAAATCCTGGTTGCTGTCTCTTTATGAGGAGTTGTGGCCCGTTGTCAGGC
AACGTGGCGTGGTGTGCACTGTGTTTGCTGACGCAACCCCCACTGGTTGGGGCATTGCCACCACCTGTCA
GCTCCTTTCCGGGACTTTCGCTTTCCCCCTCCCTATTGCCACGGCGGAACTCATCGCCGCCTGCCTTGCC
CGCTGCTGGACAGGGGCTCGGCTGTTGGGCACTGACAATTCCGTGGTGTTGTCGGGGAAATCATCGTCCT
TTCCTTGGCTGCTCGCCTATGTTGCCACCTGGATTCTGCGCGGGACGTCCTTCTGCTACGTCCCTTCGGC
CCTCAATCCAGCGGACCTTCCTTCCCGCGGCCTGCTGCCGGCTCTGCGGCCTCTTCCGCGTCTTCGCCTT
CGCCCTCAGACGAGTCGGATCTCCCTTTGGGCCGCCTCCCCGCATCGATACCGAGCGCTGCTCGAGAGAT
CTACGGGTGGCATCCCTGTGACCCCTCCCCAGTGCCTCTCCTGGCCCTGGAAGTTGCCACTCCAGTGCCC
ACCAGCCTTGTCCTAATAAAATTAAGTTGCATCATTTTGTCTGACTAGGTGTCCTTCTATAATATTATGG
GGTGGAGGGGGGTGGTATGGAGCAAGGGGCAAGTTGGGAAGACAACCTGTAGGGCCTGCGGGGTCTATTG
GGAACCAAGCTGGAGTGCAGTGGCACAATCTTGGCTCACTGCAATCTCCGCCTCCTGGGTTCAAGCGATT
CTCCTGCCTCAGCCTCCCGAGTTGTTGGGATTCCAGGCATGCATGACCAGGCTCAGCTAATTTTTGTTTT
TTTGGTAGAGACGGGGTTTCACCATATTGGCCAGGCTGGTCTCCAACTCCTAATCTCAGGTGATCTACCC
ACCTTGGCCTCCCAAATTGCTGGGATTACAGGCGTGAACCACTGCTCCCTTCCCTGTCCTTCTGATTTTG
TAGGTAACCACGTGCGGACCGAGCGGCCGCAGGAACCCCTAGTGATGGAGTTGGCCACTCCCTCTCTGCG
CGCTCGCTCGCTCACTGAGGCCGGGCGACCAAAGGTCGCCCGACGCCCGGGCTTTGCCCGGGCGGCCTCA
GTGAGCGAGCGAGCGCGCAGCTGCCTGCAGGGGCGCCTGATGCGGTATTTTCTCCTTACGCATCTGTGCG
GTATTTCACACCGCATA
[95 nt withheld, positions 3378-3472]
T
[46 nt withheld, positions 3474-3519]
C
[141 nt withheld, positions 3521-3661]
CCTTTGACGTTGGAGTCCACGTTCTTT
[37 nt withheld, positions 3689-3725]
ACTCTATCTCGGGCTATTCTTTTGATTTATAAGGGATTTTGCCGATTTCGGTCTATTGGTTAAAAAATGA
GCTGATTTAACAAAAATTTAACGCGAATTTTAACAAAATATTAACGTTTACAATTTTATGGTGCACTCTC
AGTACAATCTGCTCTGATGCCGCATAGTTAAGCCAGCCCCGACACCCGCCAACACCCGCTGACGCGCCCT
GACGGGCTTGTCTGCTCCCGGCATCCGCTTACAGACAAGCTGTGACCGTCTCCGGGAGCTGCATGTGTCA
GAGGTTTTCACCGTCATCACCGAAACGCGCGAGACGAAAGGGCCTCGTGATACGCCTATTTTTATAGGTT
AATGTCATGATAATAATGGTTTCTTAGACGTCAGGTGGCACTTTTCGGGGAAATGTGCGCGGAACCCCTA
TTTGTTTATTTTTCTAAATACATTCAAATATGTATCCGCTCATGAGACAATAACCCTGATAAATGCTTCA
ATAATATTGAAAAAGGAAGAGTATGAGTATTCAACATTTCCGTGTCGCCCTTATTCCCTTTTTTGCGGCA
TTTTGCCTTCCTGTTTTTGCTCACCCAGAAACGCTGGTGAAAGTAAAAGATGCTGAAGATCAGTTGGGTG
CACGAGTGGGTTACATCGAACTGGATCTCAACAGCGGTAAGATCCTTGAGAGTTTTCGCCCCGAAGAACG
TTTTCCAATGATGAGCACTTTTAAAGTTCTGCTATGTGGCGCGGTATTATCCCGTATTGACGCCGGGCAA
GAGCAACTCGGTCGCCGCATACACTATTCTCAGAATGACTTGGTTGAGTACTCACCAGTCACAGAAAAGC
ATCTTACGGATGGCATGACAGTAAGAGAATTATGCAGTGCTGCCATAACCATGAGTGATAACACTGCGGC
CAACTTACTTCTGACAACGATCGGAGGACCGAAGGAGCTAACCGCTTTTTTGCACAACATGGGGGATCAT
GTAACTCGCCTTGATCGTTGGGAACCGGAGCTGAATGAAGCCATACCAAACGACGAGCGTGACACCACGA
TGCCTGTAGCAATGGCAACAACGTTGCGCAAACTATTAACTGGCGAACTACTTACTCTAGCTTCCCGGCA
ACAATTAATAGACTGGATGGAGGCGGATAAAGTTGCAGGACCACTTCTGCGCTCGGCCCTTCCGGCTGGC
TGGTTTATTGCTGATAAATCTGGAGCCGGTGAGCGTGGGTCTCGCGGTATCATTGCAGCACTGGGGCCAG
ATGGTAAGCCCTCCCGTATCGTAGTTATCTACACGACGGGGAGTCAGGCAACTATGGATGAACGAAATAG
ACAGATCGCTGAGATAGGTGCCTCACTGATTAAGCATTGGTAACTGTCAGACCAAGTTTACTCATATATA
CTTTAGATTGATTTAAAACTTCATTTTTAATTTAAAAGGATCTAGGTGAAGATCCTTTTTGATAATCTCA
TGACCAAAATCCCTTAACGTGAGTTTTCGTTCCACTGAGCGTCAGACCCCGTAGAAAAGATCAAAGGATC
TTCTTGAGATCCTTTTTTTCTGCGCGTAATCTGCTGCTTGCAAACAAAAAAACCACCGCTACCAGCGGTG
GTTTGTTTGCCGGATCAAGAGCTACCAACTCTTTTTCCGAAGGTAACTGGCTTCAGCAGAGCGCAGATAC
CAAATACTGTTCTTCTAGTGTAGCCGTAGTTAGGCCACCACTTCAAGAACTCTGTAGCACCGCCTACATA
CCTCGCTCTGCTAATCCTGTTACCAGTGGCTGCTGCCAGTGGCGATAAGTCGTGTCTTACCGGGTTGGAC
TCAAGACGATAGTTACCGGATAAGGCGCAGCGGTCGGGCTGAACGGGGGGTTCGTGCACACAGCCCAGCT
TGGAGCGAACGACCTACACCGAACTGAGATACCTACAGCGTGAGCTATGAGAAAGCGCCACGCTTCCCGA
AGGGAGAAAGGCGGACAGGTATCCGGTAAGCGGCAGGGTCGGAACAGGAGAGCGCACGAGGGAGCTTCCA
GGGGGAAACGCCTGGTATCTTTATAGTCCTGTCGGGTTTCGCCACCTCTGACTTGAGCGTCGATTTTTGT
GATGCTCGTCAGGGGGGCGGAGCCTATGGAAAAACGCCAGCAACGCGGCCTTTTTACGGTTCCTGGCCTT
TTGCTGGCCTTTTGCTCACATGT
Features (pLannotate 1.2.2; 20 found; start..end, strand, type, name):
     12..39      +  repeat_region  AAV2 ITR (fragment): inverted terminal repeat of adeno-associated virus serotype 2 inverted
     68..95      +  repeat_region  AAV2 ITR (fragment): inverted terminal repeat of adeno-associated virus serotype 2 inverted
    210..513     +  enhancer       CMV enhancer: human cytomegalovirus immediate early enhancer
    515..792     +  promoter       chicken β-actin promoter: No description available
    793..928     +  intron         hybrid intron (fragment): hybrid between chicken β-actin (CBA) and minute virus of mice (MMV) introns (Gray et al., 2011)
    993..1198    +  intron         chimeric intron (fragment): chimera between introns from chicken β-actin and rabbit β-globin
   1196..1258    +  CDS            HBB (fragment): HBB_LEPEU - Experimental evidence at protein level: Swiss-Prot protein existence level 1. Involved in oxygen transport from the lung to the various peripheral tissues. From Lepus europaeus (European hare).
   1295..1971    +  CDS            rtTA3 (fragment): reverse tetracycline transactivator 3 activates expression from Tet-responsive promoters in the presence of doxycycline
   1901..2011    +  CDS            VP48: 3 tandem repeats of the minimal activation domain of herpes simplex virus VP16 (Cheng et al., 2013)
   2021..2045    +  misc_feature   MCS (fragment): pBluescript multiple cloning site
   2045..2633    +  misc_feature   WPRE: woodchuck hepatitis virus posttranscriptional regulatory element
   2665..3141    +  polyA_signal   hGH poly(A) signal: human growth hormone polyadenylation signal
   3181..3321    +  repeat_region  AAV2 ITR: inverted terminal repeat of adeno-associated virus serotype 2 inverted
   3326..3377    -  misc_feature   bom (fragment): basis of mobility region from pBR322
   3396..3851    +  rep_origin     f1 ori (sequence partly withheld): f1 bacteriophage origin of replication; arrow indicates direction of (+) strand synthesis
   3852..3901    -  misc_feature   bom (fragment): basis of mobility region from pBR322
   4003..4038    -  CDS            rop (fragment): Rop protein, which maintains plasmids at low copy number; rop
   4133..4237    +  promoter       AmpR promoter: bla
   4238..5098    +  CDS            AmpR: β-lactamase; bla; confers resistance to ampicillin, carbenicillin, and related antibiotics
   5269..5857    +  rep_origin     ori: high-copy-number ColE1/pMB1/pBR322/pUC origin of replication
