[The description below was written by a language model from this plasmid's Addgene catalogue record and pLannotate feature annotations shown in this document.]
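Description:
pAAV-CAG-tTA is an adeno-associated virus transfer plasmid (pAAV backbone, 5,918 nt in the sequenced record) that carries a recombinant AAV genome for broad, constitutive expression of the tetracycline-controlled transactivator tTA in mammalian cells. It is maintained in bacteria through a high-copy ColE1/pUC-type origin and selected with ampicillin via the β-lactamase gene. An f1 phage origin is also present in the backbone. The recombination-deficient host strain listed in the record is consistent with the need to keep the repeat-rich ITRs intact. The annotation finds a complete AAV2 inverted terminal repeat downstream of the cassette but only short fragments of the upstream one, which may reflect the difficulty of sequencing and annotating ITRs rather than a true deletion.

Between the ITRs, the CAG promoter is annotated as its component parts: the CMV immediate-early enhancer, the chicken β-actin promoter, and a chimeric chicken β-actin/rabbit β-globin intron. The short "HBB" hit is probably the globin-derived end of that element. The promoter drives the transactivator coding sequence, followed by a WPRE to boost transcript stability and expression, and the human growth hormone polyadenylation signal. The annotation tool labels the coding sequence as rtTA3 with three minimal VP16 activation repeats. This fits the depositor's note that this tTA was derived from a reverse transactivator by two amino-acid changes (G19E and P56A), which convert it to the Tet-Off form that activates Tet-responsive promoters in the absence of doxycycline.

Packaged into AAV capsids, the construct serves as the ubiquitous driver half of a two-vector system, paired with TRE-controlled payload vectors. It was deposited in connection with work on engineered capsids for noninvasive gene delivery to the central and peripheral nervous systems.
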