Addgene plasmid #99118: pAAV-CAG-tTA
Purpose: An AAV genome that ubiquitously expresses tTA from the CAG promoter
Depositing lab: Viviana Gradinaru. Depositing organization: California Institute of Technology. Publication: Engineered AAVs for efficient noninvasive gene delivery to the central and peripheral nervous systems. Chan KY, Jang MJ, Yoo BB, Greenbaum A, Ravi N, Wu WL, Sanchez-Guardado L, Lois C, Mazmanian SK, Deverman BE, Gradinaru V. Nat Neurosci. 2017 Aug;20(8):1172-1179. doi: 10.1038/nn.4593. Epub 2017 Jun 26. PubMed 28671695.
Backbone
  Vector backbone: pAAV
  Vector type: Mammalian Expression, AAV
Growth in bacteria
  Bacterial resistance: Ampicillin, 100 μg/mL
  Growth temperature: 37°C
  Growth strain: NEB Stable
  Copy number: High Copy
Gene/Insert
  Gene/Insert name: tTA
  Insert size (bp): 3332
  Mutation: *(see below)
  Promoter: CAG
  Cloning method: Restriction Enzyme; 5′ cloning site KpnI (not destroyed); 3′ cloning site EcoRI/HindIII (not destroyed)
Terms and licenses: Academic/Nonprofit Terms; Industry Terms: Not Available to Industry
Depositor comments: *Note: The tTA in this plasmid was made from a reverse tetracycline transactivator (rtTA) by changing two amino acids (G19E and P56A). These two residue changes have been shown to be sufficient for the reverse phenotype (10.1073/pnas.130192197).
How to cite: pAAV-CAG-tTA was a gift from Viviana Gradinaru (Addgene plasmid # 99118 ; http://n2t.net/addgene:99118 ; RRID:Addgene_99118) For viral preps, please replace (Addgene plasmid # 99118) in the above sentence with: (Addgene viral prep # 99118-AAV2)
